Addgene plasmid #146571: pN1-HsSmg6_817-1238-V5-SBP-MBP_I
Purpose: Mammalian Expression of HsSmg6_817-1238
Depositing lab: Elisa Izaurralde. Depositing organization: Max Planck Institute for Developmental Biology. Publication: SMG6 interacts with the exon junction complex via two conserved EJC-binding motifs (EBMs) required for nonsense-mediated mRNA decay. Kashima I, Jonas S, Jayachandran U, Buchwald G, Conti E, Lupas AN, Izaurralde E. Genes Dev. 2010 Nov 1. 24(21):2440-50. 10.1101/gad.604610 PubMed 20930030.
Backbone
  Vector backbone: Unknown
  Vector type: Mammalian Expression
Growth in bacteria
  Bacterial resistance: Kanamycin, 50 μg/mL
  Growth temperature: 37°C
  Growth strain: DH5alpha
  Copy number: High Copy
Gene/Insert
  Gene/Insert name: HsSmg6_817-1238
  Species: H. sapiens (human)
  Entrez Gene: SMG6 (a.k.a. C17orf31, EST1A, SMG-6, hSMG5/7a)
  Cloning method: Unknown
Terms and licenses: Academic/Nonprofit Terms; Industry Terms: Not Available to Industry
Depositor comments: Plasmids from this collection were made available to the research community and donated after the lab closed. Please note that the sequence provided by the depositing laboratory may be theoretical/predicted or based on Sanger sequencing results. There may be discrepancies between sequencing results obtained by Addgene and the depositor sequence. If an Addgene verified sequence is not available, please contact before placing your order to request that our lab fully sequence the plasmid.
How to cite: pN1-HsSmg6_817-1238-V5-SBP-MBP_I was a gift from Elisa Izaurralde (Addgene plasmid # 146571 ; http://n2t.net/addgene:146571 ; RRID:Addgene_146571)
