[The description below was written by a language model from this plasmid's Addgene catalogue record and pLannotate feature annotations shown in this document.]
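Description:
pN1-HsSmg6_817-1238-V5-SBP-MBP_I is a 6.5 kb mammalian expression plasmid that produces a fragment of human SMG6 (residues 817–1238, as indicated by the construct name) carrying a composite C-terminal tag. The catalogue lists the backbone as unknown, although the "pN1" name and the feature layout indicate a vector designed for C-terminal fusions. It replicates in E. coli from a high-copy ColE1/pUC-type origin and also carries an f1 origin. Selection relies on a single Tn5 NeoR/KanR gene placed behind tandem bacterial (bla) and SV40 early promoters and followed by an HSV TK polyadenylation signal. This arrangement gives kanamycin resistance in bacteria and allows G418 selection in mammalian cells.

The expression cassette is driven by the human CMV immediate-early enhancer and promoter. The SMG6 fragment is followed on the same strand by a V5 epitope, a streptavidin-binding peptide (SBP) and a signal-sequence-less E. coli maltose-binding protein (MBP), and the cassette ends with an SV40 poly(A) signal. The short annotations for SV40 large T antigen, ble and bGH poly(A) are fragment matches, most likely residual vector sequence rather than functional parts. V5 permits immunodetection, SBP allows capture on streptavidin resin, and MBP offers a bulky, soluble fusion partner and an additional affinity handle.

SMG6 is an endonuclease that acts in nonsense-mediated mRNA decay, and the plasmid comes from work on how SMG6 interacts with the exon junction complex. The tag design suits pulldown and interaction assays from transfected human cells, though the record itself states only mammalian expression as the purpose. The depositor sequence may be theoretical rather than fully verified.
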