Features (pLannotate 1.2.2; 16 found; start..end, strand, type, name):
     61..364     +  enhancer       CMV enhancer: human cytomegalovirus immediate early enhancer
    365..568     +  promoter       CMV promoter: human cytomegalovirus (CMV) immediate early promoter
    613..1878    +  CDS            SMG6 (fragment): EST1A_HUMAN - Also known as C17orf31, EST1A, KIAA0732. Experimental evidence at protein level: Swiss-Prot protein existence level 1. Plays a role in nonsense-mediated mRNA decay (PubMed:18974281, PubMed:19060897, PubMed:20930030, PubMed:17053788). Is thought to provide a link to the mRNA degradation machinery as it has endonuclease activity required to initiate NMD, and to serve as an adapter for UPF1 to protein phosphatase 2A (PP2A), thereby triggering UPF1 dephosphorylation (PubMed:18974281, PubMed:19060897, PubMed:20930030, PubMed:17053788). Degrades single-stranded RNA (ssRNA), but not ssD
   1894..1935    +  CDS            V5 tag: epitope tag from simian virus 5
   1957..2070    +  CDS            SBP: streptavidin-binding peptide selected from a peptide library; binds streptavidin with nanomolar affinity (Keefe et al., 2001)
   2095..3186    +  CDS            MBP: maltose binding protein from E. coli; malE (mutated); This version of the gene does not encode a signal sequence, so MBP will remain in the cytosol.
   3205..3288    +  CDS            large T antigen (fragment): large T antigen from SV40 (simian virus 40)
   3311..3432    +  polyA_signal   SV40 poly(A) signal: SV40 polyadenylation signal
   3466..3894    -  rep_origin     f1 ori (sequence partly withheld): f1 bacteriophage origin of replication; arrow indicates direction of (+) strand synthesis
   3921..4025    +  promoter       AmpR promoter: bla
   4027..4384    +  promoter       SV40 promoter: SV40 enhancer and early promoter
   4419..5213    +  CDS            NeoR/KanR: aminoglycoside phosphotransferase from Tn5; aph(3')-II (or nptII); confers resistance to neomycin, kanamycin, and G418 (Geneticin®)
   5234..5386    +  CDS            ble (fragment): BLE_KLEPN - Experimental evidence at protein level: Swiss-Prot protein existence level 1. Binding protein with a strong affinity to the bleomycin family of antibiotics. Binds to CL990; an antimitotic-antibiotic compound. From Klebsiella pneumoniae.
   5445..5492    +  polyA_signal   HSV TK poly(A) signal: herpes simplex virus thymidine kinase polyadenylation signal (Cole and Stacy, 1985)
   5583..5599    -  polyA_signal   bGH poly(A) signal (fragment): bovine growth hormone polyadenylation signal
   5821..6409    +  rep_origin     ori: high-copy-number ColE1/pMB1/pBR322/pUC origin of replication
>Addgene plasmid #146571 | pN1-HsSmg6_817-1238-V5-SBP-MBP_I | depositor full sequence | sequence record 289017 | Full Sequence
TAGTTATTAATAGTAATCAATTACGGGGTCATTAGTTCATAGCCCATATATGGAGTTCCGCGTTACATAA
CTTACGGTAAATGGCCCGCCTGGCTGACCGCCCAACGACCCCCGCCCATTGACGTCAATAATGACGTATG
TTCCCATAGTAACGCCAATAGGGACTTTCCATTGACGTCAATGGGTGGAGTATTTACGGTAAACTGCCCA
CTTGGCAGTACATCAAGTGTATCATATGCCAAGTACGCCCCCTATTGACGTCAATGACGGTAAATGGCCC
GCCTGGCATTATGCCCAGTACATGACCTTATGGGACTTTCCTACTTGGCAGTACATCTACGTATTAGTCA
TCGCTATTACCATGGTGATGCGGTTTTGGCAGTACATCAATGGGCGTGGATAGCGGTTTGACTCACGGGG
ATTTCCAAGTCTCCACCCCATTGACGTCAATGGGAGTTTGTTTTGGCACCAAAATCAACGGGACTTTCCA
AAATGTCGTAACAACTCCGCCCCATTGACGCAAATGGGCGGTAGGCGTGTACGGTGGGAGGTCTATATAA
GCAGAGCTGGTTTAGTGAACCGTCAGATCCGCTAGCAATTGCGGCCACCATGGCAGAACAGATGGAAAAG
AAGCAACATGAGGAATTTGACCTGAGCCCTGACCAGTGGCGGAAAGGAAAGAAGTCTACTTTCCGGCATG
TTGGAGATGACACCACTCGCCTGGAGATCTGGATTCATCCATCCCATCCACGGTCTTCCCAGGGCACTGA
GTCTGGGAAGGATTCTGAGCAAGAGAATGGGCTGGGCAGCCTGAGTCCCAGTGATCTGAACAAAAGGTTC
ATCCTCAGTTTTCTCCATGCCCATGGGAAGCTGTTTACCCGGATTGGGATGGAGACATTCCCTGCAGTGG
CTGAGAAGGTCCTCAAGGAGTTCCAGGTGTTACTGCAGCACAGCCCCTCTCCCATTGGAAGTACCCGCAT
GCTGCAGCTTATGACCATCAATATGTTTGCAGTACACAACTCCCAGCTGAAAGACTGCTTCTCGGAGGAG
TGCCGCTCTGTGATCCAGGAACAAGCCGCAGCTCTGGGCTTGGCCATGTTTTCTCTACTGGTCCGCCGCT
GCACCTGCTTACTTAAGGAGTCCGCCAAAGCTCAGCTGTCCTCTCCTGAGGACCAGGATGACCAAGACGA
CATCAAGGTGTCTTCCTTTGTCCCGGACCTGAAGGAGCTGCTCCCCAGTGTCAAAGTCTGGTCAGATTGG
ATGCTCGGCTACCCGGACACCTGGAATCCTCCTCCCACATCCCTGGATCTGCCCTCGCATGTTGCTGTGG
ATGTATGGTCGACGCTGGCTGATTTCTGTAACATACTGACTGCAGTGAATCAGTCTGAGGTGCCACTGTA
CAAGGACCCGGATGATGACCTCACCCTTCTTATCCTGGAAGAGGATCGGCTTCTCTCGGGCTTTGTCCCC
TTGCTGGCTGCCCCTCAGGACCCCTGCTACGTGGAGAAAACCTCGGATAAGGTTATTGCAGCTGACTGCA
AAAGGGTCACAGTGCTGAAGTATTTTCTGGAAGCCCTTTGTGGACAAGAAGAGCCTCTGCTGGCATTCAA
GGGTGGAAAGTATGTGTCAGTGGCACCCGTCCCAGACACCATGGGAAAGGAAATGGGAAGCCAAGAGGGA
ACACGACTGGAAGATGAGGAGGAGGATGTGGTGATTGAAGACTTTGAGGAAGATTCAGAGGCTGAAGGCA
GCGGAGGCGAGGATGACATCAGGGAGCTTCGGGCCAAGAAGCTGGCTCTGGCCAGGAAGATAGCTGAGCA
GCAGCGTCGCCAGGAAAAGATCCAGGCTGTCCTGGAGGACCACAGTCAGATGAGGCAGCCACCGGTCCCT
CCAGGTAAGCCTATCCCTAACCCTCTCCTCGGTCTCGATTCTACGCCCGGAAGCGGTAGCGGTACCATGG
ACGAGAAGACCACCGGCTGGGGGGGCGGCCACGTGGTGGAGGGCCTGGCCGGCGAGCTGGAGCAGCTGCG
GGCCAGGCTGGAGCACCACCCTCAGGGCCAGCGGGAGCCCTCCGGCGGCTGCAAGCCCCTCGAGATGAAA
ATCGAAGAAGGTAAACTGGTAATCTGGATTAACGGCGATAAAGGCTATAACGGTCTCGCTGAAGTCGGTA
AGAAATTCGAGAAAGATACCGGAATTAAAGTCACCGTTGAGCATCCGGATAAACTGGAAGAGAAATTCCC
GCAGGTTGCGGCAACTGGCGATGGCCCTGACATTATCTTCTGGGCACACGACCGCTTTGGTGGCTACGCT
CAATCTGGCCTGTTGGCTGAAATCACCCCGGACAAAGCGTTCCAGGACAAGCTGTATCCGTTTACCTGGG
ATGCCGTACGTTACAACGGCAAGCTGATTGCTTACCCGATCGCTGTTGAAGCGTTATCGCTGATTTATAA
CAAAGATCTGCTGCCGAACCCGCCAAAAACCTGGGAAGAGATCCCGGCGCTGGATAAAGAACTGAAAGCG
AAAGGTAAGAGCGCGCTGATGTTCAACCTGCAAGAACCGTACTTCACCTGGCCGCTGATTGCTGCTGACG
GGGGTTATGCGTTCAAGTATGAAAACGGCAAGTACGACATTAAAGACGTGGGCGTGGATAACGCTGGCGC
GAAAGCGGGTCTGACCTTCCTGGTTGACCTGATTAAAAACAAACACATGAATGCAGACACCGATTACTCC
ATCGCAGAAGCTGCCTTTAATAAAGGCGAAACAGCGATGACCATCAACGGCCCGTGGGCATGGTCCAACA
TCGACACCAGCAAAGTGAATTATGGTGTAACGGTACTGCCGACCTTCAAGGGTCAACCATCCAAACCGTT
CGTTGGCGTGCTGAGCGCAGGTATTAACGCCGCCAGTCCGAACAAAGAGCTGGCGAAAGAGTTCCTCGAA
AACTATCTGCTGACTGATGAAGGTCTGGAAGCGGTTAATAAAGACAAACCGCTGGGTGCCGTAGCGCTGA
AGTCTTACGAGGAAGAGTTGGCGAAAGATCCACGTATTGCCGCCACCATGGAAAACGCCCAGAAAGGTGA
AATCATGCCGAACATCCCGCAGATGTCCGCTTTCTGGTATGCCGTGCGTACTGCGGTGATCAACGCCGCC
AGCGGTCGTCAGACTGTCGATGAAGCCCTGAAAGACTAAGCGGCCGCGACTCTAGATCATAATCAGCCAT
ACCACATTTGTAGAGGTTTTACTTGCTTTAAAAAACCTCCCACACCTCCCCCTGAACCTGAAACATAAAA
TGAATGCAATTGTTGTTGTTAACTTGTTTATTGCAGCTTATAATGGTTACAAATAAAGCAATAGCATCAC
AAATTTCACAAATAAAGCATTTTTTTCACTGCATTCTAGTTGTGGTTTGTCCAAACTCATCAATGTATCT
TAAGGCGTAAATTGTAAGCGTTAATATTTTGTTAAAATTCGCGTTAAATTTTTGTTAAATCAGCTCATTT
TTTAACCAATAGGCCGAAATCGGCAAAATCCCTTATAAATCAAAAGAATAGACCGAGATAGGGT
[37 nt withheld, positions 3565-3601]
AAAGAACGTGGACTCCAACGTCAAAGG
[49 nt withheld, positions 3629-3677]
T
[91 nt withheld, positions 3679-3769]
G
[124 nt withheld, positions 3771-3894]
CAGGTGGCACTTTTCGGGGAAATGTGCGCGGAACCCCTATTTGTTTATTTTTCTAAATACATTCAAATAT
GTATCCGCTCATGAGACAATAACCCTGATAAATGCTTCAATAATATTGAAAAAGGAAGAGTCCTGAGGCG
GAAAGAACCAGCTGTGGAATGTGTGTCAGTTAGGGTGTGGAAAGTCCCCAGGCTCCCCAGCAGGCAGAAG
TATGCAAAGCATGCATCTCAATTAGTCAGCAACCAGGTGTGGAAAGTCCCCAGGCTCCCCAGCAGGCAGA
AGTATGCAAAGCATGCATCTCAATTAGTCAGCAACCATAGTCCCGCCCCTAACTCCGCCCATCCCGCCCC
TAACTCCGCCCAGTTCCGCCCATTCTCCGCCCCATGGCTGACTAATTTTTTTTATTTATGCAGAGGCCGA
GGCCGCCTCGGCCTCTGAGCTATTCCAGAAGTAGTGAGGAGGCTTTTTTGGAGGCCTAGGCTTTTGCAAA
GATCGATCAAGAGACAGGATGAGGATCGTTTCGCATGATTGAACAAGATGGATTGCACGCAGGTTCTCCG
GCCGCTTGGGTGGAGAGGCTATTCGGCTATGACTGGGCACAACAGACAATCGGCTGCTCTGATGCCGCCG
TGTTCCGGCTGTCAGCGCAGGGGCGCCCGGTTCTTTTTGTCAAGACCGACCTGTCCGGTGCCCTGAATGA
ACTGCAAGACGAGGCAGCGCGGCTATCGTGGCTGGCCACGACGGGCGTTCCTTGCGCAGCTGTGCTCGAC
GTTGTCACTGAAGCGGGAAGGGACTGGCTGCTATTGGGCGAAGTGCCGGGGCAGGATCTCCTGTCATCTC
ACCTTGCTCCTGCCGAGAAAGTATCCATCATGGCTGATGCAATGCGGCGGCTGCATACGCTTGATCCGGC
TACCTGCCCATTCGACCACCAAGCGAAACATCGCATCGAGCGAGCACGTACTCGGATGGAAGCCGGTCTT
GTCGATCAGGATGATCTGGACGAAGAGCATCAGGGGCTCGCGCCAGCCGAACTGTTCGCCAGGCTCAAGG
CGAGCATGCCCGACGGCGAGGATCTCGTCGTGACCCATGGCGATGCCTGCTTGCCGAATATCATGGTGGA
AAATGGCCGCTTTTCTGGATTCATCGACTGTGGCCGGCTGGGTGTGGCGGACCGCTATCAGGACATAGCG
TTGGCTACCCGTGATATTGCTGAAGAGCTTGGCGGCGAATGGGCTGACCGCTTCCTCGTGCTTTACGGTA
TCGCCGCTCCCGATTCGCAGCGCATCGCCTTCTATCGCCTTCTTGACGAGTTCTTCTGAGCGGGACTCTG
GGGTTCGAAATGACCGACCAAGCGACGCCCAACCTGCCATCACGAGATTTCGATTCCACCGCCGCCTTCT
ATGAAAGGTTGGGCTTCGGAATCGTTTTCCGGGACGCCGGCTGGATGATCCTCCAGCGCGGGGATCTCAT
GCTGGAGTTCTTCGCCCACCCTAGGGGGAGGCTAACTGAAACACGGAAGGAGACAATACCGGAAGGAACC
CGCGCTATGACGGCAATAAAAAGACAGAATAAAACGCACGGTGTTGGGTCGTTTGTTCATAAACGCGGGG
TTCGGTCCCAGGGCTGGCACTCTGTCGATACCCCACCGAGACCCCATTGGGGCCAATACGCCCGCGTTTC
TTCCTTTTCCCCACCCCACCCCCCAAGTTCGGGTGAAGGCCCAGGGCTCGCAGCCAACGTCGGGGCGGCA
GGCCCTGCCATAGCCTCAGGTTACTCATATATACTTTAGATTGATTTAAAACTTCATTTTTAATTTAAAA
GGATCTAGGTGAAGATCCTTTTTGATAATCTCATGACCAAAATCCCTTAACGTGAGTTTTCGTTCCACTG
AGCGTCAGACCCCGTAGAAAAGATCAAAGGATCTTCTTGAGATCCTTTTTTTCTGCGCGTAATCTGCTGC
TTGCAAACAAAAAAACCACCGCTACCAGCGGTGGTTTGTTTGCCGGATCAAGAGCTACCAACTCTTTTTC
CGAAGGTAACTGGCTTCAGCAGAGCGCAGATACCAAATACTGTCCTTCTAGTGTAGCCGTAGTTAGGCCA
CCACTTCAAGAACTCTGTAGCACCGCCTACATACCTCGCTCTGCTAATCCTGTTACCAGTGGCTGCTGCC
AGTGGCGATAAGTCGTGTCTTACCGGGTTGGACTCAAGACGATAGTTACCGGATAAGGCGCAGCGGTCGG
GCTGAACGGGGGGTTCGTGCACACAGCCCAGCTTGGAGCGAACGACCTACACCGAACTGAGATACCTACA
GCGTGAGCTATGAGAAAGCGCCACGCTTCCCGAAGGGAGAAAGGCGGACAGGTATCCGGTAAGCGGCAGG
GTCGGAACAGGAGAGCGCACGAGGGAGCTTCCAGGGGGAAACGCCTGGTATCTTTATAGTCCTGTCGGGT
TTCGCCACCTCTGACTTGAGCGTCGATTTTTGTGATGCTCGTCAGGGGGGCGGAGCCTATGGAAAAACGC
CAGCAACGCGGCCTTTTTACGGTTCCTGGCCTTTTGCTGGCCTTTTGCTCACATGTTCTTTCCTGCGTTA
TCCCCTGATTCTGTGGATAACCGTATTACCGCCATGCAT
